>Addgene plasmid #244885 | pAttBF3Hyg | addgene full sequence | sequence record 486015 | Addgene NGS Result
AAGCCGCGGTGCGGGTGCCAGGGCGTGCCCTTGGGCTCCCCGGGCGCGTACTCCACCTCACCCATCTGGT
CCATCATGATGAACGGGTCGAGGTGGCGGTAGTTGATACAAATAACTTCGTATAAAGTATCCTATACGAA
GTTATCCCAGTTGTCCTCGAACAGGTCTAAAAATTGCGGTCATAAACTGAAACGTAACATATGATAAGGT
ATTTTGTGTGCGGTTTTTTCTATGATGTTTCAAAAAAATTTATCAGAAGTAAAAAACATAAGAAGTGTAC
ACAGAACATTGTGTAGATTTTGGGATAGAATTATTATTAATGGGGGGAGGGAGCACAATTTTTTTCGACT
TTTTATTACGAATTAATTCTATTTTTGAATCTACACAATTTCATTGTTAGAGGTGACTTAAAAGAAGCTA
AAAAACAAAGAAATTAAGAGAAGTTTTTTGATAATAACAAAAATAGGGGGTGGGAGCACAGGGAGAAAGA
GCATGTAGGGATGTTGAAGAGTAATTGGACCCACTTTGTACAAGAAAGCTGGGTCTATTCCTTTGCCCTC
GGACGAGTGCTGGGGCGTCGGTTTCCACTATCGGCGAGTACTTCTACACAGCCATCGGTCCAGACGGCCG
CGCTTCTGCGGGCGATTTGTGTACGCCCGACAGTCCCGGCTCCGGATCGGACGATTGCGTCGCATCGACC
CTGCGCCCAAGCTGCATCATCGAAATTGCCGTCAACCAAGCTCTGATAGAGTTGGTCAAGACCAATGCGG
AGCATATACGCCCGGAGCCGCGGCGATCCTGCAAGCTCCGGATGCCTCCGCTCGAAGTAGCGCGTCTGCT
GCTCCATACAAGCCAACCACGGCCTCCAGAAGAAGATGTTGGCGACCTCGTATTGGGAATCCCCGAACAT
CGCCTCGCTCCAGTCAATGACCGCTGTTATGCGGCCATTGTCCGTCAGGACATTGTTGGAGCCGAAATCC
GCGTGCACGAGGTGCCGGACTTCGGGGCAGTCCTCGGCCCAAAGCATCAGCTCATCGAGAGCCTGCGCGA
CGGACGCACTGACGGTGTCGTCCATCACAGTTTGCCAGTGATACACATGGGGATCAGCAATCGCGCATAT
GAAATCACGCCATGTAGTGTATTGACCGATTCCTTGCGGTCCGAATGGGCCGAACCCGCTCGTCTGGCTA
AGATCGGCCGCAGCGATCGCATCCATGGCCTCCGCGACCGGCTGCAGAACAGCGGGCAGTTCGGTTTCAG
GCAGGTCTTGCAACGTGACACCCTGTGCACGGCGGGAGATGCAATAGGTCAGGCTCTCGCTGAATTCCCC
AATGTCAAGCACTTCCGGAATCGGGAGCGCGGCCGATGCAAAGTGCCGATAAACATAACGATCTTTGTAG
AAACCATCGGCGCAGCTATTTACCCGCAGGACATATCCACGCCCTCCTACATCGAAGCTGAAAGCACGAG
ATTCTTCGCCCTCCGAGAGCTGCATCAGGTCGGAGACGCTGTCGAACTTTTCGATCAGAAACTTCTCGAC
AGACGTCGCGGTGAGTTCAGGCTTTTTCATGGAGCCTGCTTTTTTGTACAAACTTGCGGCACCGCCTGAC
ATATTACCTTAAAATTCAAAAATTAATTTCAGATCAGTCATAACCAAGAAAACAAAATAAACGTTAGGAC
AGAAAATTCAAATTAATTAAAAATTATGCTGAATAAGAAAATTACATGCAAAGCCTTATTTTCCTCATAG
AAACAGTTGAATAACATATTTTTTAATTGAAAACATAGCAAAATTCGTGGTAAAATTTGTCAAAACCTTG
GAAAAAATCGAAAAAAGAACATTTCCCGATGCATTTTCCTATTTCTCGTTGCCGACAACGTATAAACGTT
GAATACTCAGTCAACGAATTTGGCTGCTGGCTTGGACTCTCGCACGGAAGAGACGCGTGTGTAGATTTAC
GACGAAAGCAAAAATGATCCCGCTTTCCAGTCGGGATAACTTCGTATAAAGTATCCTATACGAAGTTATA
AGCTGGAGCTCCACCGCGGTGGCGGCCGCTCTAGATGGCGAAGAGCCCATGGATCCACTAGTAACATATG
TGCAGGCCTGCTCTTCGGTAAGCTTATCGATACGAAGTTCCTATACTATTTGAAGAATAGGAACTTCCGT
CGACCCGTTAACCGGGGGCCCGGTACCCAATTCGCCCTATAGTGAGTCGTATTACGCGCGCTCACTGGCC
GTCGTTTTACAACGTCGTGACTGGGAAAACCCTGGCGTTACCCAACTTAATCGCCTTGCAGCACATCCCC
CTTTCGCCAGCTGGCGTAATAGCGAAGAGGCCCGCACCGATCGCCCTTCCCAACAGTTGCGCAGCCTGAA
TGGCGAATGGG
[124 nt withheld, positions 2392-2515]
C
[91 nt withheld, positions 2517-2607]
A
[49 nt withheld, positions 2609-2657]
CCTTTGACGTTGGAGTCCACGTTCTTT
[37 nt withheld, positions 2685-2721]
ACCCTATCTCGGTCTATTCTTTTGATTTATAAGGGATTTTGCCGATTTCGGCCTATTGGTTAAAAAATGA
GCTGATTTAACAAAAATTTAACGCGAATTTTAACAAAATATTAACGCTTACAATTTAGGTGGCACTTTTC
GGGGAAATGTGCGCGGAACCCCTATTTGTTTATTTTTCTAAATACATTCAAATATGTATCCGCTCATGAG
ACAATAACCCTGATAAATGCTTCAATAATATTGAAAAAGGAAGAGTATGAGTATTCAACATTTCCGTGTC
GCCCTTATTCCCTTTTTTGCGGCATTTTGCCTTCCTGTTTTTGCTCACCCAGAAACGCTGGTGAAAGTAA
AAGATGCTGAAGATCAGTTGGGTGCACGAGTGGGTTACATCGAACTGGATCTCAACAGCGGTAAGATCCT
TGAGAGTTTTCGCCCCGAAGAACGTTTTCCAATGATGAGCACTTTTAAAGTTCTGCTATGTGGCGCGGTA
TTATCCCGTATTGACGCCGGGCAAGAGCAACTCGGTCGCCGCATACACTATTCTCAGAATGACTTGGTTG
AGTACTCACCAGTCACAGAAAAGCATCTTACGGATGGCATGACAGTAAGAGAATTATGCAGTGCTGCCAT
AACCATGAGTGATAACACTGCGGCCAACTTACTTCTGACAACGATCGGAGGACCGAAGGAGCTAACCGCT
TTTTTGCACAACATGGGGGATCATGTAACTCGCCTTGATCGTTGGGAACCGGAGCTGAATGAAGCCATAC
CAAACGACGAGCGTGACACCACGATGCCTGTAGCAATGGCAACAACGTTGCGCAAACTATTAACTGGCGA
ACTACTTACTCTAGCTTCCCGGCAACAATTAATAGACTGGATGGAGGCGGATAAAGTTGCAGGACCACTT
CTGCGCTCGGCCCTTCCGGCTGGCTGGTTTATTGCTGATAAATCTGGAGCCGGTGAGCGTGGATCTCGCG
GTATCATTGCAGCACTGGGGCCAGATGGTAAGCCCTCCCGTATCGTAGTTATCTACACGACGGGGAGTCA
GGCAACTATGGATGAACGAAATAGACAGATCGCTGAGATAGGTGCCTCACTGATTAAGCATTGGTAACTG
TCAGACCAAGTTTACTCATATATACTTTAGATTGATTTAAAACTTCATTTTTAATTTAAAAGGATCTAGG
TGAAGATCCTTTTTGATAATCTCATGACCAAAATCCCTTAACGTGAGTTTTCGTTCCACTGAGCGTCAGA
CCCCGTAGAAAAGATCAAAGGATCTTCTTGAGATCCTTTTTTTCTGCGCGTAATCTGCTGCTTGCAAACA
AAAAAACCACCGCTACCAGCGGTGGTTTGTTTGCCGGATCAAGAGCTACCAACTCTTTTTCCGAAGGTAA
CTGGCTTCAGCAGAGCGCAGATACCAAATACTGTTCTTCTAGTGTAGCCGTAGTTAGGCCACCACTTCAA
GAACTCTGTAGCACCGCCTACATACCTCGCTCTGCTAATCCTGTTACCAGTGGCTGCTGCCAGTGGCGAT
AAGTCGTGTCTTACCGGGTTGGACTCAAGACGATAGTTACCGGATAAGGCGCAGCGGTCGGGCTGAATGG
GGGGTTCGTGCACACAGCCCAGCTTGGAGCGAACGACCTACACCGAACTGAGATACCTACAGCGTGAGCT
ATGAGAAAGCGCCACGCTTCCCGAAGGGAGAAAGGCGGACAGGTATCCGGTAAGCGGCAGGGTCGGAACA
GGAGAGCGCACGAGGGAGCTTCCAGGGGGAAACGCCTGGTATCTTTATAGTCCTGTCGGGTTTCGCCACC
TCTGACTTGAGCGTCGATTTTTGTGATGCTCGTCAGGGGGGCGGAGCCTATGGAAAAACGCCAGCAACGC
GGCCTTTTTACGGTTCCTGGCCTTTTGCTGGCCTTTTGCTCACATGTTCTTTCCTGCGTTATCCCCTGAT
TCTGTGGATAACCGTATTACCGCCTTTGAGTGAGCTGATACCGCTCGCCGCAGCCGAACGACCGAGCGCA
GCGAGTCAGTGAGCGAGGAAGCGGAATTCGCCCAATACGCAAACCGCCTCTCCCCGCGCGTTGGCCGATT
CATTAATGCAGCTGGCACGACAGGTTTCCCGACTGGAAAGCGGGCAGTGAGCGCAACGCAATTAATGTGA
GTTAGCTCACTCATTAGGCACCCCAGGCTTTACACTTTATGCTTCCGGCTCGTATGTTGTGTGGAATTGT
GAGCGGATAACAATTTCACACAGGAAACAGCTATGACCATGATTACGCCAAGCGCGCAATTAACCCTCAC
TAAAGGGA
Features (pLannotate 1.2.2; 18 found; start..end, strand, type, name):
     15..48      +  protein_bind   attB: minimal attB site for the φC31 integrase (Groth et al., 2000) phage φC31 integrase
    112..145     -  protein_bind   lox2272: Cre-mediated recombination occurs in the 8-bp core sequence (GGATACTT). lox2272 sites are compatible with each other, but incompatible with loxP or loxN sites (Lee and Saito, 1988). Cre recombinase
    521..541     +  protein_bind   attB2: mutant version of attB; core recombination site for the Gateway® BP reaction BP Clonase™
    545..1570    -  CDS            HygR: aminoglycoside phosphotransferase from E. coli; aph(4)-Ia; confers resistance to hygromycin
   1576..1596    -  protein_bind   attB1: mutant version of attB; core recombination site for the Gateway® BP reaction BP Clonase™
   1996..2029    -  protein_bind   lox2272: Cre-mediated recombination occurs in the 8-bp core sequence (GGATACTT). lox2272 sites are compatible with each other, but incompatible with loxP or loxN sites (Lee and Saito, 1988). Cre recombinase
   2036..2065    +  misc_feature   MCS (fragment): pBluescript multiple cloning site
   2206..2224    -  promoter       T7 promoter: promoter for bacteriophage T7 RNA polymerase
   2232..2387    +  CDS            lacZα (fragment): LacZα fragment of β-galactosidase; lacZ fragment
   2392..2820    +  rep_origin     f1 ori (sequence partly withheld): f1 bacteriophage origin of replication; arrow indicates direction of (+) strand synthesis
   2873..2977    +  promoter       AmpR promoter: bla
   2978..3838    +  CDS            AmpR: β-lactamase; bla; confers resistance to ampicillin, carbenicillin, and related antibiotics
   4009..4597    +  rep_origin     ori: high-copy-number ColE1/pMB1/pBR322/pUC origin of replication
   4780..4871    +  CDS            lacI (fragment): lac repressor; lacI; The lac repressor binds to the lac operator to inhibit transcription in E. coli. This inhibition can be relieved by adding lactose or isopropyl-β-D-thiogalactopyranoside (IPTG).
   4884..4905    +  protein_bind   CAP binding site: CAP binding activates transcription in the presence of cAMP. E. coli catabolite activator protein
   4920..4950    +  promoter       lac promoter: promoter for the E. coli lac operon
   4958..4974    +  protein_bind   lac operator: The lac repressor binds to the lac operator to inhibit transcription in E. coli. This inhibition can be relieved by adding lactose or isopropyl-β-D-thiogalactopyranoside (IPTG). lac repressor encoded by lacI
   5019..5037    +  promoter       T3 promoter: promoter for bacteriophage T3 RNA polymerase
