[The description below was written by a language model from this plasmid's Addgene catalogue record and pLannotate feature annotations shown in this document.]
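Description:
pAttBF3Hyg (also called NMp5288) is an empty-backbone integration vector for making transgenic C. elegans by phiC31 recombination-mediated insertion (RMI). It is a pBluescript II derivative; the sequenced record is about 5 kb. In E. coli it is maintained at high copy from the ColE1/pUC-type origin and selected with ampicillin through the bla gene. The backbone also retains the f1 phage origin, fragments of lacZα and lacI, the lac promoter/operator region, and the flanking T3 and T7 promoters.

The worm-specific module begins with a minimal phiC31 attB site, which the integrase recombines with a matching attP landing site in the genome so that the plasmid's cargo is inserted at a defined locus. Next to it lies the hygromycin selection cassette. According to the catalogue entry this is an rps-0 promoter driving HygR with an unc-54 3' UTR, although the feature table annotates only the HygR coding sequence, which is bracketed by short Gateway attB1 and attB2 sequences. The cassette is flanked by two sites annotated as lox2272 (written "lox2722" in the catalogue text), in the same orientation, so Cre recombinase can excise the marker after integrants have been selected on hygromycin.

Beyond the cassette is a multiple cloning site with SapI sites for Golden Gate assembly of the user's transgene, and an FRT3 site. The FRT3 and SapI sites are listed in the catalogue but not picked up by the annotation, and the record does not spell out the role of FRT3. The vector supplies no promoter for the cargo, so inserts must carry their own regulatory elements. The associated publication describes a single-component landing site for efficient transgenesis, for which this plasmid serves as the hygromycin-selectable donor.
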