Addgene plasmid #244885: pAttBF3Hyg
Purpose: (Empty Backbone) Hyg resistant attB phiC31 recombination-mediation insertion (RMI) vector for C. elegans. Also called NMp5288.
Depositing lab: Michael Nonet. Depositing organization: Washington University in Saint Louis. Publication: A single component landing site for efficient transgenesis using recombination-mediated insertion. Beck AA, Nonet ML. MicroPubl Biol. 2025 Sep 2;2025:10.17912/micropub.biology.001784. doi: 10.17912/micropub.biology.001784. eCollection 2025. PubMed 40970081.
Backbone
  Vector backbone: pBluescript II derivative
  Backbone size (bp): 2850
  Modifications to backbone: Addition of an FRT3 site, a Multiple Csloning Site with SapI sites for Golden Gate cloning, a lox2722 flanked rps-0 promoter HygR unc-54 3' UTR cassette, and a phiC31 attB site.
  Vector type: Worm Expression ; phiC31 recombinase mediated insertion vector
  Promoter: none
  Selectable markers: Hygromycin
Growth in bacteria
  Bacterial resistance: Ampicillin, 100 μg/mL
  Growth temperature: 37°C
  Growth strain: DH5alpha
  Copy number: High Copy
Gene/Insert
  Cloning method: Golden Gate
Terms and licenses: Academic/Nonprofit Terms; Industry Terms: Not Available to Industry
How to cite: pAttBF3Hyg was a gift from Michael Nonet (Addgene plasmid # 244885 ; http://n2t.net/addgene:244885 ; RRID:Addgene_244885)
